Addgene plasmid #140533: pAY7 (OsTIR1 mAID-EGFP-NLS TOL2)
Purpose: OsTIR1(WT)-P2A-mAID-EGFP-NLS TOL2
Depositing lab: Masato Kanemaki. Publication: The auxin-inducible degron 2 technology provides sharp degradation control in yeast, mammalian cells, and mice. Yesbolatova A, Saito Y, Kitamoto N, Makino-Itou H, Ajima R, Nakano R, Nakaoka H, Fukui K, Gamo K, Tominari Y, Takeuchi H, Saga Y, Hayashi KI, Kanemaki MT. Nat Commun. 2020 Nov 11;11(1):5701. doi: 10.1038/s41467-020-19532-z. PubMed 33177522.
Backbone
  Vector backbone: pTSAL200R175-CAGGS-EGFP
  Vector type: Mammalian Expression
  Selectable markers: Puromycin
Growth in bacteria
  Bacterial resistance: Ampicillin, 100 μg/mL
  Growth temperature: 37°C
  Growth strain: DH5alpha
  Copy number: High Copy
Gene/Insert
  Gene/Insert name: mAID-EGFP-NLS TOL2
  Species: H. sapiens (human)
Terms and licenses: Academic/Nonprofit Terms; Industry Terms: Not Available to Industry
How to cite: pAY7 (OsTIR1 mAID-EGFP-NLS TOL2) was a gift from Masato Kanemaki (Addgene plasmid # 140533 ; http://n2t.net/addgene:140533 ; RRID:Addgene_140533)
