[The description below was written by a language model from this plasmid's Addgene catalogue record and pLannotate feature annotations shown in this document.]
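Description:
pAY7 (OsTIR1 mAID-EGFP-NLS TOL2) is a roughly 10 kb mammalian expression plasmid built on the pTSAL200R175-CAGGS-EGFP backbone, a Tol2 transposon-type vector. It is propagated in E. coli as a high-copy plasmid through a ColE1/pUC-type origin with ampicillin resistance. It also retains an f1 origin and remnants of a cloning-vector lac region, including flanking T7 and T3 promoters. The Tol2 transposon arms implied by the name and backbone are not annotated in either feature table, so their positions cannot be confirmed from the record. The two sequence records (depositor and sequencing result) give essentially identical feature maps.

The payload is a single CAG-driven transcription unit: CMV enhancer, chicken β-actin promoter and chimeric intron, followed by wild-type Oryza sativa TIR1, then mini-AID fused to EGFP, ending in an SV40 polyadenylation signal. According to the catalogue entry, a P2A peptide separates OsTIR1 from the reporter, so both proteins are made from one transcript. A short SV40 large T antigen fragment annotated after EGFP most likely corresponds to the NLS. OsTIR1 is the auxin-receptor F-box protein that recruits mini-AID-tagged proteins for ubiquitin-dependent degradation when auxin is present. The nuclear green signal therefore reports degron activity directly. Downstream lies a PGK promoter–puromycin resistance–PGK poly(A) cassette flanked by two loxP sites in the same orientation, which allows selection of stable integrants and later Cre-mediated removal of the marker.

The construct appears intended for transposase-mediated genomic integration to generate cells co-expressing wild-type OsTIR1 and a degradable reporter. Given the associated work on the auxin-inducible degron 2 system, it probably serves as the wild-type reference for assessing degradation.
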