Features (pLannotate 1.2.2; 26 found; start..end, strand, type, name):
     34..462     -  rep_origin     f1 ori (sequence partly withheld): f1 bacteriophage origin of replication; arrow indicates direction of (+) strand synthesis
    467..622     -  CDS            lacZα (fragment): LacZα fragment of β-galactosidase; lacZ fragment
    630..648     +  promoter       T7 promoter: promoter for bacteriophage T7 RNA polymerase
    884..917     +  protein_bind   loxP: Cre-mediated recombination occurs in the 8-bp core sequence (GCATACAT). Cre recombinase
    944..1396    -  polyA_signal   PGK poly(A) signal: mouse phosphoglycerate kinase 1 polyadenylation signal
   1474..2073    -  CDS            PuroR (fragment): puromycin N-acetyltransferase; pac from Streptomyces; confers resistance to puromycin
   2113..2612    -  promoter       PGK promoter: mouse phosphoglycerate kinase 1 promoter
   2673..2706    +  protein_bind   loxP: Cre-mediated recombination occurs in the 8-bp core sequence (GCATACAT). Cre recombinase
   2733..2854    -  polyA_signal   SV40 poly(A) signal: SV40 polyadenylation signal
   2877..2961    -  CDS            large T antigen (fragment): large T antigen from SV40 (simian virus 40)
   2978..3003    -  misc_feature   MCS (fragment): multiple cloning site
   3026..3049    -  misc_feature   MCS (fragment): multiple cloning site
   3062..3778    -  CDS            EGFP: EGFP is a basic (constitutively fluorescent) green fluorescent protein published in 1996, derived from Aequorea victoria. It is reported to be a rapidly-maturing weak dimer with moderate acid sensitivity.
   3785..3988    -  CDS            mini-AID: minimal degron from the auxin-responsive IAA17 protein of Arabidopsis thaliana (Kubota et al., 2013) acts as an auxin-inducible degron (AID) in the presence of TIR1
   4067..5791    -  CDS            TIR1B_ORYSJ: Experimental evidence at transcript level: Swiss-Prot protein existence level 2. From Oryza sativa subsp. japonica (Rice).
   5863..6880    -  intron         chimeric intron: chimera between introns from chicken β-actin and rabbit β-globin
   6882..7159    -  promoter       chicken β-actin promoter: No description available
   7161..7540    -  enhancer       CMV enhancer: human cytomegalovirus immediate early enhancer
   7818..7836    -  promoter       T3 promoter: promoter for bacteriophage T3 RNA polymerase
   7881..7897    -  protein_bind   lac operator: The lac repressor binds to the lac operator to inhibit transcription in E. coli. This inhibition can be relieved by adding lactose or isopropyl-β-D-thiogalactopyranoside (IPTG). lac repressor encoded by lacI
   7905..7935    -  promoter       lac promoter: promoter for the E. coli lac operon
   7950..7971    -  protein_bind   CAP binding site: CAP binding activates transcription in the presence of cAMP. E. coli catabolite activator protein
   7984..8076    -  CDS            lacI (fragment): lac repressor; lacI; The lac repressor binds to the lac operator to inhibit transcription in E. coli. This inhibition can be relieved by adding lactose or isopropyl-β-D-thiogalactopyranoside (IPTG).
   8259..8847    -  rep_origin     ori: high-copy-number ColE1/pMB1/pBR322/pUC origin of replication
   9018..9878    -  CDS            AmpR: β-lactamase; bla; confers resistance to ampicillin, carbenicillin, and related antibiotics
   9879..9983    -  promoter       AmpR promoter: bla
>Addgene plasmid #140533 | pAY7 (OsTIR1 mAID-EGFP-NLS TOL2) | depositor full sequence | sequence record 272707 | pAY7 (OsTIR1 mAID-EGFP-NLS TOL2) sequence 10002 bps
CCACCTAAATTGTAAGCGTTAATATTTTGTTAAAATTCGCGTTAAATTTTTGTTAAATCAGCTCATTTTT
TAACCAATAGGCCGAAATCGGCAAAATCCCTTATAAATCAAAAGAATAGACCGAGATAGGGT
[37 nt withheld, positions 133-169]
AAAGAACGTGGACTCCAACGTCAAAGG
[49 nt withheld, positions 197-245]
T
[91 nt withheld, positions 247-337]
G
[124 nt withheld, positions 339-462]
CCCATTCGCCATTCAGGCTGCGCAACTGTTGGGAAGGGCGATCGGTGCGGGCCTCTTCGCTATTACGCCA
GCTGGCGAAAGGGGGATGTGCTGCAAGGCGATTAAGTTGGGTAACGCCAGGGTTTTCCCAGTCACGACGT
TGTAAAACGACGGCCAGTGAGCGCGCGTAATACGACTCACTATAGGGCGAATTGGGTACCGGCATATGGT
TCTTGACAGAGGTGTAAAAAGTACTCAAAAATTTTACTCAAGTGAAAGTACAAGTACTTAGGGAAAATTT
TACTCAATTAAAAGTAAAAGTATCTGGCTAGAATCTTACTTGAGTAAAAGTAAAAAAGTACTCCATTAAA
ATTGTACTTGAGTATTAAGGAAGTAAAAGTAAAAGCAAGAAAGATCTTAGTGAACCTCTTCGAGGGACCT
AATAACTTCGTATAGCATACATTATACGAAGTTATATTAAGGGTTCCGGATCTCGACCAGCTTCTGATGG
AATTAGAACTTGGCAAAACAATACTGAGAATGAAGTGTATGTGGAACAGAGGCTGCTGATCTCGTTCTTC
AGGCTATGAAACTGACACATTTGGAAACCACAGTACTTAGAACCACAAAGTGGGAATCAAGAGAAAAACA
ATGATCCCACGAGAGATCTATAGATCTATAGATCATGAGTGGGAGGAATGAGCTGGCCCTTAATTTGGTT
TTGCTTGTTTAAATTATGATATCCAACTATGAAACATTATCATAAAGCAATAGTAAAGAGCCTTCAGTAA
AGAGCAGGCATTTATCTAATCCCACCCCACCCCCACCCCCGTAGCTCCAATCCTTCCATTCAAAATGTAG
GTACTCTGTTCTCACCCTTCTTAACAAAGTATGACAGGAAAAACTTCCATTTTAGTGGACATCTTTATTG
TTTAATAGATCATCAATTTCTGCATCCCGGGGATCTGATATCATCGATGCATGGGGTCGTGCGCTCCTTT
CGGTCGGGCGCTGCGGGTCGTGGGGCGGGCGTCAGGCACCGGGCTTGCGGGTCATGCACCAGGTGCGCGG
TCCTTCGGGCACCTCGACGTCGGCGGTGACGGTGAAGCCGAGCCGCTCGTAGAAGGGGAGGTTGTGGGGC
GCGGAGGTCTCCAGGAAGGCGGGCACCCCGGCGCGCTCGGCCGCCTCCACTCCGGGGAGCACGACGGCGC
TGCCCAGACCCTTGCCCTGGTGGTCGGGCGAGACGCCGACGGTGGCCAGGAACCACGCGGGCTCCTTGGG
CCGGTGCGGCGCCAGGAGGCCTTCCATCTGTTGCTGCGCGGCCAGCCGGGAACCGCTCAACTCGGCCATG
CGCGGGCCGATCTCGGCGAACACCGCCCCCGCTTCGACGCTCTCCGGCGTGGTCCAGACCGCCACCGCGG
CGCCGTCGTCCGCGACCCACACCTTGCCGATGTCGAGCCCGACGCGCGTGAGGAAGAGTTCTTGCAGCTC
GGTGACCCGCTCGATGTGGCGGTCCGGATCGACGGTGTGGCGCGTGGCGGGGTAGTCGGCGAACGCGGCG
GCGAGGGTGCGTACGGCCCTGGGGACGTCGTCGCGGGTGGCGAGGCGCACCGTGGGCTTGTACTCGGTCA
TGGTAAGCTTCAGCTGCTCGAGATCTAGATGGATGCAGGTCGAAAGGCCCGGAGATGAGGAAGAGGAGAA
CAGCGCGGCAGACGTGCGCTTTTGAAGCGTGCAGAATGCCGGGCCTCCGGAGGACCTTCGGGCGCCCGCC
CCGCCCCTGAGCCCGCCCCTGAGCCCGCCCCCGGACCCACCCCTTCCCAGCCTCTGAGCCCAGAAAGCGA
AGGAGCAAAGCTGCTATTGGCCGCTGCCCCAAAGGCCTACCCGCTTCCATTGCTCAGCGGTGCTGTCCAT
CTGCACGAGACTAGTGAGACGTGCTACTTCCATTTGTCACGTCCTGCACGACGCGAGCTGCGGGGCGGGG
GGGAACTTCCTGACTAGGGGAGGAGTAGAAGGTGGCGCGAAGGGGCCACCAAAGAACGGAGTCGGTTGGC
GCCTACCGGTGGATGTGGAATGTGTGCGAGGCCAGAGGCCACTTGTGTAGCGCCAAGTGCCCAGCGGGGC
TGCTAAAGCGCATGCTCCAGACTGCCTTGGGAAAAGCGCCTCCCCTACCCGGTAGAATTTCGAGGTCGAG
ATCCTAAGCTTGGCTGGACGTAAACTCCTCTTCAGACCTAATAACTTCGTATAGCATACATTATACGAAG
TTATATTAAGGGTTATTGAATATGATCGCTTAAGATACATTGATGAGTTTGGACAAACCACAACTAGAAT
GCAGTGAAAAAAATGCTTTATTTGTGAAATTTGTGATGCTATTGCTTTATTTGTAACCATTATAAGCTGC
AATAAACAAGTTAACAACAACAATTGCATTCATTTTATGTTTCAGGTTCAGGGGGAGGTGTGGGAGGTTT
TTTAAAGCAAGTAAAACCTCTACAAATGTGGTATGGCTGATTATGATCAGTTATCTAGATCCGGTGGATC
CCGGGCCCGCGGTACCGTCGATGACCTTTCTTTTCTTCTTGGGGTCGACTGCAGAATTCGAAGCTTGGGC
GCCTGCACCCTTGTACAGCTCGTCCATGCCGAGAGTGATCCCGGCGGCGGTCACGAACTCCAGCAGGACC
ATGTGATCGCGCTTCTCGTTGGGGTCTTTGCTCAGGGCGGACTGGGTGCTCAGGTAGTGGTTGTCGGGCA
GCAGCACGGGGCCGTCGCCGATGGGGGTGTTCTGCTGGTAGTGGTCGGCGAGCTGCACGCTGCCGTCCTC
GATGTTGTGGCGGATCTTGAAGTTCACCTTGATGCCGTTCTTCTGCTTGTCGGCCATGATATAGACGTTG
TGGCTGTTGTAGTTGTACTCCAGCTTGTGCCCCAGGATGTTGCCGTCCTCCTTGAAGTCGATGCCCTTCA
GCTCGATGCGGTTCACCAGGGTGTCGCCCTCGAACTTCACCTCGGCGCGGGTCTTGTAGTTGCCGTCGTC
CTTGAAGAAGATGGTGCGCTCCTGGACGTAGCCTTCGGGCATGGCGGACTTGAAGAAGTCGTGCTGCTTC
ATGTGGTCGGGGTAGCGGCTGAAGCACTGCACGCCGTAGGTCAGGGTGGTCACGAGGGTGGGCCAGGGCA
CGGGCAGCTTGCCGGTGGTGCAGATGAACTTCAGGGTCAGCTTGCCGTAGGTGGCATCGCCCTCGCCCTC
GCCGGACACGCTGAACTTGTGGCCGTTTACGTCGCCGTCCAGCTCGACCAGGATGGGCACCACCCCGGTG
AACAGCTCCTCGCCCTTGCTCACCATGCTAGCTTTATACATCCTCAAATCGATTTTCCTCAAGTACGGTG
CTCCGTCCATTGATACCTTCACGAACGCCGCCGCCTCCGGGCCACCGCTTGATTTTTGGCAGGAAACCAT
CACGTTCTTCCGGTATGATCTCACCGGTGGCCATCCCACAACTTGTGCCTTGGCCGGAGGTTTGGCTGGA
TCTTTAGGACAAGCACTCTTCTCCTTAGATCTAGGTCCAGGGTTCTCCTCCACGTCTCCAGCCTGCTTCA
GCAGGCTGAAGTTAGTAGCTCCGCTTCCTGATCTCAGAATCTTCACAAAGTTGGGAGCATCATCTCTTGC
CCCTGCGGTGGTCCGATACACATACAGTTTCTCCACCTTTGGCAGGTCGCCATGATTTTCCTCCATTTCG
TTAGACCCGTCCCGCTCATTAATGACTTCCACGTTCAGCATAGGCATTTTACTAGCCAGGACCTGACAGC
CCTTCAGAGTCACATTGCAACTAGACATCCACAGGCTCCTCATTGTCTCGTATCTGGCAAAGTTTCCCAG
CAGAGCGGCATCCCCGAAAGGGCTGTCCCGGATTTCCAGTTTTCGCAGATTCTTACACCCGTTCATCACG
TGCATCATGCCCTTATCGGAGTCTCCGGCAAATGCAATGCTCAGCATCTCCAGCTGCTTAGCATACTTGC
CGATGTACATGAACACTTTGTCTGTCAGCAGGCCGGAAATGCTCAGCCTCTGGAGTCCCTTGCACTCTCT
CACGATAGCTCCAAACCCTTCATCCAGTGGCTGGGATGTGACCACGTCGGGTTTGCCTGGTTCCAGAATA
CACAGCCGAAATCGGGTGAAATTAGGGCAGTTCTTGGCGACGGTCACCAGTGCAGCATTAGTCATCTGAT
GACAGAAATACAGCAGGCTGTTCAGCTTTGGGCATCCCAGTGAGACTGCCACCAGGCCTTCCTCAGTGAC
AGCACTATATCCGGCCACGTAAAAATCAGATGGGAACACTCTCAGCTCCTGGAGGTCCTTGCAGGAGCTG
GCGACCACCTGGAGCCCCTTATCGGAAATACAGTCCAGCACCCACAGTCGCTGGAGTTTCACGCAGCGTG
AGATCATCTTTGTCAGATCACTGGCGTCCAGGGTTGGTGCATAGCTCAGGTTCAGGCCTGTCAGCTGTGC
ACACAGAGGGTAGATAAAGCTCAGGCACACGGGTGAAGCATCCCAGAATCCTGACAGACTCCTCAGCATT
TTACACTTCTCCAGGGCAGAAGTCAGTTTAAAGTAGGATTCTGTCTGGAAATCGTCTGTCAGATTGCCGG
TTCCCAGATCCTCCAGGTTAGGGGTTCTCAGCAGAATCTTAGCCAGAGTGTCCACGCTCACGCTCCGGTT
CAGCCGCAGAGACCTCAGGTTGGGGCTTCTTGAGACCAGCCGCTCCAGGGACCCAGCATTCACTTCGCCT
TTGATGCAGGCAAAGTTCAGGGACACCAGGCTGGTACATGAGTCTGGGAAGCAAGACAGCCATCTGGGGC
CTCTATCCTCCACTTCATTCTCCTGGAGGTCCAGCTCCCGCAGCAGCTTACAGTGGGAGGCCACGGCTGC
CAGTCCATCGGTGCTGAAGCCTTCGCAAGAAATCAGCACCAGTGCGCGAAACCTAGGGAAGCTCCGAGCC
AGCAGCTCCAGACTTTCGTCAGAGACCACCATTCGCTTCATGCGCAGTTCCTCCAGTCCATGACAGCCGC
GAGCGGCTGCCTCGATCCAAGGGCCGGCGTATCCTCCCCAATCAGGGGGCACCAGGTTAAAGTCGGCGAA
GTGGGGTTTCCCCTTGACGGTCAGTGCGCGCACATTTGGAAACCTAGCGGCGACCCTGCCTGCTCTCACA
GCATAGCAGTTGCCGACGAACACTCCTCTCCGGCTCAGGCGTTCGATCTCGTACCACACTTTGCAGACCA
GGCTCACTGTGTTTCTATCTCTCTGTGCAGGCAGGAAGCTAAAAATGTGTTCGACGACCTCTTCAGGAAA
GTATGTCATGGTGGCAGCGCTTCGAGGAATTCTTTGCCAAAATGATGAGACAGCACAATAACCAGCACGT
TGCCCAGGAGCTGTAGGAAAAAGAAGAAGGCATGAACATGGTTAGCAGAGGCTCTAGAGCCGCCGGTCAC
ACGCCAGAAGCCGAACCCCGCCCTGCCCCGTCCCCCCCGAAGGCAGCCGTCCCCCCGCGGACAGCCCCGA
GGCTGGAGAGGGAGAAGGGGACGGCGGCGCGGCGACGCACGAAGGCCCTCCCCGCCCATTTCCTTCCTGC
CGGCGCCGCACCGCTTCGCCCCGCGCCCGCTAGAGGGGGTGCGGCGGCGCCTCCCAGATTTCGGCTCCGC
ACAGATTTGGGACAAAGGAAGTCCCTGCGCCCTCTCGCACGATTACCATAAAAGGCAATGGCTGCGGCTC
GCCGCGCCTCGACAGCCGCCGGCGCTCCGGGGGCCGCCGCGCCCCTCCCCCGAGCCCTCCCCGGCCCGAG
GCGGCCCCGCCCCGCCCGGCACCCCCACCTGCCGCCACCCCCCGCCCGGCACGGCGAGCCCCGCGCCACG
CCCCGTACGGAGCCCCGCACCCGAAGCCGGGCCGTGCTCAGCAACTCGGGGAGGGGGGTGCAGGGGGGGT
TGCAGCCCGACCGACGCGCCCACACCCCCTGCTCACCCCCCCACGCACACACCCCGCACGCAGCCTTTGT
TCCCCTCGCAGCCCCCCCCGCACCGCGGGGCACCGCCCCCGGCCGCGCTCCCCTCGCGCACACTGCGGAG
CGCACAAAGCCCCGCGCCGCGCCCGCAGCGCTCACAGCCGCCGGGCAGCGCGGAGCCGCACGCGGCGCTC
CCCACGCACACACACACGCACGCACCCCCCGAGCCGCTCCCCCCGCACAAAGGGCCCTCCCGGAGCCCCT
CAAGGCTTTCACGCAGCCACAGAAAAGAAACAAGCCGTCATTAAACCAAGCGCTAATTACAGCCCGGAGG
AGAAGGGCCGTCCCGCCCGCTCACCTGTGGGAGTAACGCGGTCAGTCAGAGCCGGGGCGGGCGGCGCGAG
GCGGCGGCGGAGCGGGGCACGGGGCGAAGGCAGCGTCGCAGCGACTCCCCGCCCGCCGCGCGCTTCGCTT
TTTATAGGGCCGCCGCCGCCGCCGCCTCGCCATAAAAGGAAACTTTCGGAGCGCGCCGCTCTGATTGGCT
GCCGCCGCACCTCTCCGCCTCGCCCCGCCCCGCCCCTCGCCCCGCCCCGCCCCGCCTGGCGCGCGCCCCC
CCCCCCCCCCCGCCCCCATCGCTGCACAAAATAATTAAAAAATAAATAAATACAAAATTGGGGGTGGGGA
GGGGGGGGAGATGGGGAGAGTGAAGCAGAACGTGGGGCTCACCTCGACCATGGTAATAGCGATGACTAAT
ACGTAGATGTACTGCCAAGTAGGAAAGTCCCATAAGGTCATGTACTGGGCATAATGCCAGGCGGGCCATT
TACCGTCATTGACGTCAATAGGGGGCGTACTTGGCATATGATACACTTGATGTACTGCCAAGTGGGCAGT
TTACCGTAAATACTCCACCCATTGACGTCAATGGAAAGTCCCTATTGGCGTTACTATGGGAACATACGTC
ATTATTGACGTCAATGGGCGGGGGTCGTTGGGCGGTCAGCCAGGCGGGCCATTTACCGTAAGTTATGTAA
CGCGGAACTCCATATATGGGCTATGAACTAATGACCCCGTAATTGATTACTATTAATAACTAGTCAATAA
TCAATGTCGAGCATGCATCTAGAGGGCCCAAGTGATCTCCAAAAAATAAGTACTTTTTGACTGTAAATAA
AATTGTAAGGAGTAAAAAGTACTTTTTTTTCTAAAAAAATGTAATTAAGTAAAAGTAAAAGTATTGATTT
TTAATTGTACTCAAGTAAAGTAAAAATCCCCAAAAATAATACTTAAGTACAGTAATCAAGTAAAATTACT
CAAGTACTTTACACCTCTGGTTCTTGACCCCCTACCTTCAGCAAGCCCAGCAGATCCGAGCTCCAGCTTT
TGTTCCCTTTAGTGAGGGTTAATTGCGCGCTTGGCGTAATCATGGTCATAGCTGTTTCCTGTGTGAAATT
GTTATCCGCTCACAATTCCACACAACATACGAGCCGGAAGCATAAAGTGTAAAGCCTGGGGTGCCTAATG
AGTGAGCTAACTCACATTAATTGCGTTGCGCTCACTGCCCGCTTTCCAGTCGGGAAACCTGTCGTGCCAG
CTGCATTAATGAATCGGCCAACGCGCGGGGAGAGGCGGTTTGCGTATTGGGCGCTCTTCCGCTTCCTCGC
TCACTGACTCGCTGCGCTCGGTCGTTCGGCTGCGGCGAGCGGTATCAGCTCACTCAAAGGCGGTAATACG
GTTATCCACAGAATCAGGGGATAACGCAGGAAAGAACATGTGAGCAAAAGGCCAGCAAAAGGCCAGGAAC
CGTAAAAAGGCCGCGTTGCTGGCGTTTTTCCATAGGCTCCGCCCCCCTGACGAGCATCACAAAAATCGAC
GCTCAAGTCAGAGGTGGCGAAACCCGACAGGACTATAAAGATACCAGGCGTTTCCCCCTGGAAGCTCCCT
CGTGCGCTCTCCTGTTCCGACCCTGCCGCTTACCGGATACCTGTCCGCCTTTCTCCCTTCGGGAAGCGTG
GCGCTTTCTCATAGCTCACGCTGTAGGTATCTCAGTTCGGTGTAGGTCGTTCGCTCCAAGCTGGGCTGTG
TGCACGAACCCCCCGTTCAGCCCGACCGCTGCGCCTTATCCGGTAACTATCGTCTTGAGTCCAACCCGGT
AAGACACGACTTATCGCCACTGGCAGCAGCCACTGGTAACAGGATTAGCAGAGCGAGGTATGTAGGCGGT
GCTACAGAGTTCTTGAAGTGGTGGCCTAACTACGGCTACACTAGAAGGACAGTATTTGGTATCTGCGCTC
TGCTGAAGCCAGTTACCTTCGGAAAAAGAGTTGGTAGCTCTTGATCCGGCAAACAAACCACCGCTGGTAG
CGGTGGTTTTTTTGTTTGCAAGCAGCAGATTACGCGCAGAAAAAAAGGATCTCAAGAAGATCCTTTGATC
TTTTCTACGGGGTCTGACGCTCAGTGGAACGAAAACTCACGTTAAGGGATTTTGGTCATGAGATTATCAA
AAAGGATCTTCACCTAGATCCTTTTAAATTAAAAATGAAGTTTTAAATCAATCTAAAGTATATATGAGTA
AACTTGGTCTGACAGTTACCAATGCTTAATCAGTGAGGCACCTATCTCAGCGATCTGTCTATTTCGTTCA
TCCATAGTTGCCTGACTCCCCGTCGTGTAGATAACTACGATACGGGAGGGCTTACCATCTGGCCCCAGTG
CTGCAATGATACCGCGAGACCCACGCTCACCGGCTCCAGATTTATCAGCAATAAACCAGCCAGCCGGAAG
GGCCGAGCGCAGAAGTGGTCCTGCAACTTTATCCGCCTCCATCCAGTCTATTAATTGTTGCCGGGAAGCT
AGAGTAAGTAGTTCGCCAGTTAATAGTTTGCGCAACGTTGTTGCCATTGCTACAGGCATCGTGGTGTCAC
GCTCGTCGTTTGGTATGGCTTCATTCAGCTCCGGTTCCCAACGATCAAGGCGAGTTACATGATCCCCCAT
GTTGTGCAAAAAAGCGGTTAGCTCCTTCGGTCCTCCGATCGTTGTCAGAAGTAAGTTGGCCGCAGTGTTA
TCACTCATGGTTATGGCAGCACTGCATAATTCTCTTACTGTCATGCCATCCGTAAGATGCTTTTCTGTGA
CTGGTGAGTACTCAACCAAGTCATTCTGAGAATAGTGTATGCGGCGACCGAGTTGCTCTTGCCCGGCGTC
AATACGGGATAATACCGCGCCACATAGCAGAACTTTAAAAGTGCTCATCATTGGAAAACGTTCTTCGGGG
CGAAAACTCTCAAGGATCTTACCGCTGTTGAGATCCAGTTCGATGTAACCCACTCGTGCACCCAACTGAT
CTTCAGCATCTTTTACTTTCACCAGCGTTTCTGGGTGAGCAAAAACAGGAAGGCAAAATGCCGCAAAAAA
GGGAATAAGGGCGACACGGAAATGTTGAATACTCATACTCTTCCTTTTTCAATATTATTGAAGCATTTAT
CAGGGTTATTGTCTCATGAGCGGATACATATTTGAATGTATTTAGAAAAATAAACAAATAGGGGTTCCGC
GCACATTTCCCCGAAAAGTG
