Features (pLannotate 1.2.2; 26 found; start..end, strand, type, name):
      7..461     -  rep_origin     f1 ori (sequence partly withheld): f1 bacteriophage origin of replication; arrow indicates direction of (+) strand synthesis
    466..621     -  CDS            lacZα (fragment): LacZα fragment of β-galactosidase; lacZ fragment
    629..647     +  promoter       T7 promoter: promoter for bacteriophage T7 RNA polymerase
    883..916     +  protein_bind   loxP: Cre-mediated recombination occurs in the 8-bp core sequence (GCATACAT). Cre recombinase
    943..1395    -  polyA_signal   PGK poly(A) signal: mouse phosphoglycerate kinase 1 polyadenylation signal
   1473..2072    -  CDS            PuroR (fragment): puromycin N-acetyltransferase; pac from Streptomyces; confers resistance to puromycin
   2112..2611    -  promoter       PGK promoter: mouse phosphoglycerate kinase 1 promoter
   2672..2705    +  protein_bind   loxP: Cre-mediated recombination occurs in the 8-bp core sequence (GCATACAT). Cre recombinase
   2732..2853    -  polyA_signal   SV40 poly(A) signal: SV40 polyadenylation signal
   2876..2960    -  CDS            large T antigen (fragment): large T antigen from SV40 (simian virus 40)
   2977..3002    -  misc_feature   MCS (fragment): multiple cloning site
   3025..3048    -  misc_feature   MCS (fragment): multiple cloning site
   3061..3777    -  CDS            EGFP: EGFP is a basic (constitutively fluorescent) green fluorescent protein published in 1996, derived from Aequorea victoria. It is reported to be a rapidly-maturing weak dimer with moderate acid sensitivity.
   3784..3987    -  CDS            mini-AID: minimal degron from the auxin-responsive IAA17 protein of Arabidopsis thaliana (Kubota et al., 2013) acts as an auxin-inducible degron (AID) in the presence of TIR1
   4066..5790    -  CDS            TIR1B_ORYSJ: Experimental evidence at transcript level: Swiss-Prot protein existence level 2. From Oryza sativa subsp. japonica (Rice).
   5862..6878    -  intron         chimeric intron: chimera between introns from chicken β-actin and rabbit β-globin
   6879..7156    -  promoter       chicken β-actin promoter: No description available
   7158..7537    -  enhancer       CMV enhancer: human cytomegalovirus immediate early enhancer
   7815..7833    -  promoter       T3 promoter: promoter for bacteriophage T3 RNA polymerase
   7878..7894    -  protein_bind   lac operator: The lac repressor binds to the lac operator to inhibit transcription in E. coli. This inhibition can be relieved by adding lactose or isopropyl-β-D-thiogalactopyranoside (IPTG). lac repressor encoded by lacI
   7902..7932    -  promoter       lac promoter: promoter for the E. coli lac operon
   7947..7968    -  protein_bind   CAP binding site: CAP binding activates transcription in the presence of cAMP. E. coli catabolite activator protein
   7981..8073    -  CDS            lacI (fragment): lac repressor; lacI; The lac repressor binds to the lac operator to inhibit transcription in E. coli. This inhibition can be relieved by adding lactose or isopropyl-β-D-thiogalactopyranoside (IPTG).
   8256..8844    -  rep_origin     ori: high-copy-number ColE1/pMB1/pBR322/pUC origin of replication
   9015..9875    -  CDS            AmpR: β-lactamase; bla; confers resistance to ampicillin, carbenicillin, and related antibiotics
   9876..9980    -  promoter       AmpR promoter: bla
>Addgene plasmid #140533 | pAY7 (OsTIR1 mAID-EGFP-NLS TOL2) | addgene full sequence | sequence record 292653 | Addgene NGS Result
CCACCTAAATTGTAAGCGTTAATATTTTGTTAAAATTCGCGTTAAATTTTTGTTAAATCAGCTCATTTTT
TAACCAATAGGCCGAAATCGGCAAAATCCCTTATAAATCAAAAGAATAGACCGAGATAGGGT
[37 nt withheld, positions 133-169]
AAAGAACGTGGACTCCAACGTCAAAGG
[49 nt withheld, positions 197-245]
T
[91 nt withheld, positions 247-337]
G
[52 nt withheld, positions 339-390]
GGCGGGTGTGGT
[59 nt withheld, positions 403-461]
CCCATTCGCCATTCAGGCTGCGCAACTGTTGGGAAGGGCGATCGGTGCGGGCCTCTTCGCTATTACGCCA
GCTGGCGAAAGGGGGATGTGCTGCAAGGCGATTAAGTTGGGTAACGCCAGGGTTTTCCCAGTCACGACGT
TGTAAAACGACGGCCAGTGAGCGCGCGTAATACGACTCACTATAGGGCGAATTGGGTACCGGCATATGGT
TCTTGACAGAGGTGTAAAAAGTACTCAAAAATTTTACTCAAGTGAAAGTACAAGTACTTAGGGAAAATTT
TACTCAATTAAAAGTAAAAGTATCTGGCTAGAATCTTACTTGAGTAAAAGTAAAAAAGTACTCCATTAAA
ATTGTACTTGAGTATTAAGGAAGTAAAAGTAAAAGCAAGAAAGATCTTAGTGAACCTCTTCGAGGGACCT
AATAACTTCGTATAGCATACATTATACGAAGTTATATTAAGGGTTCCGGATCTCGACCAGCTTCTGATGG
AATTAGAACTTGGCAAAACAATACTGAGAATGAAGTGTATGTGGAACAGAGGCTGCTGATCTCGTTCTTC
AGGCTATGAAACTGACACATTTGGAAACCACAGTACTTAGAACCACAAAGTGGGAATCAAGAGAAAAACA
ATGATCCCACGAGAGATCTATAGATCTATAGATCATGAGTGGGAGGAATGAGCTGGCCCTTAATTTGGTT
TTGCTTGTTTAAATTATGATATCCAACTATGAAACATTATCATAAAGCAATAGTAAAGAGCCTTCAGTAA
AGAGCAGGCATTTATCTAATCCCACCCCACCCCCACCCCCGTAGCTCCAATCCTTCCATTCAAAATGTAG
GTACTCTGTTCTCACCCTTCTTAACAAAGTATGACAGGAAAAACTTCCATTTTAGTGGACATCTTTATTG
TTTAATAGATCATCAATTTCTGCATCCCGGGGATCTGATATCATCGATGCATGGGGTCGTGCGCTCCTTT
CGGTCGGGCGCTGCGGGTCGTGGGGCGGGCGTCAGGCACCGGGCTTGCGGGTCATGCACCAGGTGCGCGG
TCCTTCGGGCACCTCGACGTCGGCGGTGACGGTGAAGCCGAGCCGCTCGTAGAAGGGGAGGTTGTGGGGC
GCGGAGGTCTCCAGGAAGGCGGGCACCCCGGCGCGCTCGGCCGCCTCCACTCCGGGGAGCACGACGGCGC
TGCCCAGACCCTTGCCCTGGTGGTCGGGCGAGACGCCGACGGTGGCCAGGAACCACGCGGGCTCCTTGGG
CCGGTGCGGCGCCAGGAGGCCTTCCATCTGTTGCTGCGCGGCCAGCCGGGAACCGCTCAACTCGGCCATG
CGCGGGCCGATCTCGGCGAACACCGCCCCCGCTTCGACGCTCTCCGGCGTGGTCCAGACCGCCACCGCGG
CGCCGTCGTCCGCGACCCACACCTTGCCGATGTCGAGCCCGACGCGCGTGAGGAAGAGTTCTTGCAGCTC
GGTGACCCGCTCGATGTGGCGGTCCGGATCGACGGTGTGGCGCGTGGCGGGGTAGTCGGCGAACGCGGCG
GCGAGGGTGCGTACGGCCCTGGGGACGTCGTCGCGGGTGGCGAGGCGCACCGTGGGCTTGTACTCGGTCA
TGGTAAGCTTCAGCTGCTCGAGATCTAGATGGATGCAGGTCGAAAGGCCCGGAGATGAGGAAGAGGAGAA
CAGCGCGGCAGACGTGCGCTTTTGAAGCGTGCAGAATGCCGGGCCTCCGGAGGACCTTCGGGCGCCCGCC
CCGCCCCTGAGCCCGCCCCTGAGCCCGCCCCCGGACCCACCCCTTCCCAGCCTCTGAGCCCAGAAAGCGA
AGGAGCAAAGCTGCTATTGGCCGCTGCCCCAAAGGCCTACCCGCTTCCATTGCTCAGCGGTGCTGTCCAT
CTGCACGAGACTAGTGAGACGTGCTACTTCCATTTGTCACGTCCTGCACGACGCGAGCTGCGGGGCGGGG
GGGAACTTCCTGACTAGGGGAGGAGTAGAAGGTGGCGCGAAGGGGCCACCAAAGAACGGAGTCGGTTGGC
GCCTACCGGTGGATGTGGAATGTGTGCGAGGCCAGAGGCCACTTGTGTAGCGCCAAGTGCCCAGCGGGGC
TGCTAAAGCGCATGCTCCAGACTGCCTTGGGAAAAGCGCCTCCCCTACCCGGTAGAATTTCGAGGTCGAG
ATCCTAAGCTTGGCTGGACGTAAACTCCTCTTCAGACCTAATAACTTCGTATAGCATACATTATACGAAG
TTATATTAAGGGTTATTGAATATGATCGCTTAAGATACATTGATGAGTTTGGACAAACCACAACTAGAAT
GCAGTGAAAAAAATGCTTTATTTGTGAAATTTGTGATGCTATTGCTTTATTTGTAACCATTATAAGCTGC
AATAAACAAGTTAACAACAACAATTGCATTCATTTTATGTTTCAGGTTCAGGGGGAGGTGTGGGAGGTTT
TTTAAAGCAAGTAAAACCTCTACAAATGTGGTATGGCTGATTATGATCAGTTATCTAGATCCGGTGGATC
CCGGGCCCGCGGTACCGTCGATGACCTTTCTTTTCTTCTTGGGGTCGACTGCAGAATTCGAAGCTTGGGC
GCCTGCACCCTTGTACAGCTCGTCCATGCCGAGAGTGATCCCGGCGGCGGTCACGAACTCCAGCAGGACC
ATGTGATCGCGCTTCTCGTTGGGGTCTTTGCTCAGGGCGGACTGGGTGCTCAGGTAGTGGTTGTCGGGCA
GCAGCACGGGGCCGTCGCCGATGGGGGTGTTCTGCTGGTAGTGGTCGGCGAGCTGCACGCTGCCGTCCTC
GATGTTGTGGCGGATCTTGAAGTTCACCTTGATGCCGTTCTTCTGCTTGTCGGCCATGATATAGACGTTG
TGGCTGTTGTAGTTGTACTCCAGCTTGTGCCCCAGGATGTTGCCGTCCTCCTTGAAGTCGATGCCCTTCA
GCTCGATGCGGTTCACCAGGGTGTCGCCCTCGAACTTCACCTCGGCGCGGGTCTTGTAGTTGCCGTCGTC
CTTGAAGAAGATGGTGCGCTCCTGGACGTAGCCTTCGGGCATGGCGGACTTGAAGAAGTCGTGCTGCTTC
ATGTGGTCGGGGTAGCGGCTGAAGCACTGCACGCCGTAGGTCAGGGTGGTCACGAGGGTGGGCCAGGGCA
CGGGCAGCTTGCCGGTGGTGCAGATGAACTTCAGGGTCAGCTTGCCGTAGGTGGCATCGCCCTCGCCCTC
GCCGGACACGCTGAACTTGTGGCCGTTTACGTCGCCGTCCAGCTCGACCAGGATGGGCACCACCCCGGTG
AACAGCTCCTCGCCCTTGCTCACCATGCTAGCTTTATACATCCTCAAATCGATTTTCCTCAAGTACGGTG
CTCCGTCCATTGATACCTTCACGAACGCCGCCGCCTCCGGGCCACCGCTTGATTTTTGGCAGGAAACCAT
CACGTTCTTCCGGTATGATCTCACCGGTGGCCATCCCACAACTTGTGCCTTGGCCGGAGGTTTGGCTGGA
TCTTTAGGACAAGCACTCTTCTCCTTAGATCTAGGTCCAGGGTTCTCCTCCACGTCTCCAGCCTGCTTCA
GCAGGCTGAAGTTAGTAGCTCCGCTTCCTGATCTCAGAATCTTCACAAAGTTGGGAGCATCATCTCTTGC
CCCTGCGGTGGTCCGATACACATACAGTTTCTCCACCTTTGGCAGGTCGCCATGATTTTCCTCCATTTCG
TTAGACCCGTCCCGCTCATTAATGACTTCCACGTTCAGCATAGGCATTTTACTAGCCAGGACCTGACAGC
CCTTCAGAGTCACATTGCAACTAGACATCCACAGGCTCCTCATTGTCTCGTATCTGGCAAAGTTTCCCAG
CAGAGCGGCATCCCCGAAAGGGCTGTCCCGGATTTCCAGTTTTCGCAGATTCTTACACCCGTTCATCACG
TGCATCATGCCCTTATCGGAGTCTCCGGCAAATGCAATGCTCAGCATCTCCAGCTGCTTAGCATACTTGC
CGATGTACATGAACACTTTGTCTGTCAGCAGGCCGGAAATGCTCAGCCTCTGGAGTCCCTTGCACTCTCT
CACGATAGCTCCAAACCCTTCATCCAGTGGCTGGGATGTGACCACGTCGGGTTTGCCTGGTTCCAGAATA
CACAGCCGAAATCGGGTGAAATTAGGGCAGTTCTTGGCGACGGTCACCAGTGCAGCATTAGTCATCTGAT
GACAGAAATACAGCAGGCTGTTCAGCTTTGGGCATCCCAGTGAGACTGCCACCAGGCCTTCCTCAGTGAC
AGCACTATATCCGGCCACGTAAAAATCAGATGGGAACACTCTCAGCTCCTGGAGGTCCTTGCAGGAGCTG
GCGACCACCTGGAGCCCCTTATCGGAAATACAGTCCAGCACCCACAGTCGCTGGAGTTTCACGCAGCGTG
AGATCATCTTTGTCAGATCACTGGCGTCCAGGGTTGGTGCATAGCTCAGGTTCAGGCCTGTCAGCTGTGC
ACACAGAGGGTAGATAAAGCTCAGGCACACGGGTGAAGCATCCCAGAATCCTGACAGACTCCTCAGCATT
TTACACTTCTCCAGGGCAGAAGTCAGTTTAAAGTAGGATTCTGTCTGGAAATCGTCTGTCAGATTGCCGG
TTCCCAGATCCTCCAGGTTAGGGGTTCTCAGCAGAATCTTAGCCAGAGTGTCCACGCTCACGCTCCGGTT
CAGCCGCAGAGACCTCAGGTTGGGGCTTCTTGAGACCAGCCGCTCCAGGGACCCAGCATTCACTTCGCCT
TTGATGCAGGCAAAGTTCAGGGACACCAGGCTGGTACATGAGTCTGGGAAGCAAGACAGCCATCTGGGGC
CTCTATCCTCCACTTCATTCTCCTGGAGGTCCAGCTCCCGCAGCAGCTTACAGTGGGAGGCCACGGCTGC
CAGTCCATCGGTGCTGAAGCCTTCGCAAGAAATCAGCACCAGTGCGCGAAACCTAGGGAAGCTCCGAGCC
AGCAGCTCCAGACTTTCGTCAGAGACCACCATTCGCTTCATGCGCAGTTCCTCCAGTCCATGACAGCCGC
GAGCGGCTGCCTCGATCCAAGGGCCGGCGTATCCTCCCCAATCAGGGGGCACCAGGTTAAAGTCGGCGAA
GTGGGGTTTCCCCTTGACGGTCAGTGCGCGCACATTTGGAAACCTAGCGGCGACCCTGCCTGCTCTCACA
GCATAGCAGTTGCCGACGAACACTCCTCTCCGGCTCAGGCGTTCGATCTCGTACCACACTTTGCAGACCA
GGCTCACTGTGTTTCTATCTCTCTGTGCAGGCAGGAAGCTAAAAATGTGTTCGACGACCTCTTCAGGAAA
GTATGTCATGGTGGCAGCGCTTCGAGGAATTCTTTGCCAAAATGATGAGACAGCACAATAACCAGCACGT
TGCCCAGGAGCTGTAGGAAAAAGAAGAAGGCATGAACATGGTTAGCAGAGGCTCTAGAGCCGCCGGTCAC
ACGCCAGAAGCCGAACCCCGCCCTGCCCCGTCCCCCCCGAAGGCAGCCGTCCCCCCGCGGACAGCCCCGA
GGCTGGAGAGGGAGAAGGGGACGGCGGCGCGGCGACGCACGAAGGCCCTCCCCGCCCATTTCCTTCCTGC
CGGCGCCGCACCGCTTCGCCCCGCGCCCGCTAGAGGGGGTGCGGCGGCGCCTCCCAGATTTCGGCTCCGC
ACAGATTTGGGACAAAGGAAGTCCCTGCGCCCTCTCGCACGATTACCATAAAAGGCAATGGCTGCGGCTC
GCCGCGCCTCGACAGCCGCCGGCGCTCCGGGGGCCGCCGCGCCCCTCCCCCGAGCCCYCCCCGGCCCGAG
GCGGCCCCGCCCCGCCCGGCACCCCCACCTGCCGCCACCCCCCGCCCGGCACGGCGAGCCCCGCGCCACG
CCCCGTACGGAGCCCCGCACCCGAAGCCGGGCCGTGCTCAGCAACTCGGGGAGGGGGGTGCAGGGGGGGT
TGCAGCCCGACCGACGCGCCCACACCCCCTGCTCACCCCCCCACGCACACACCCCGCACGCAGCCTTTGT
TCCCCTCGCAGCCCCCCCCGCACCGCGGGGCACCGCCCCCGGCCGCGCTCCCCTCGCGCACACTGCGGAG
CGCACAAAGCCCCGCGCCGCGCCCGCAGCGCTCACAGCCGCCGGGCAGCGCGGAGCCGCACGCGGCGCTC
CCCACGCACACACACACGCACGCACCCCCCGAGCCGCTCCCCCCGCACAAAGGGCCCTCCCGGAGCCCCT
CAAGGCTTTCACGCAGCCACAGAAAAGAAACAAGCCGTCATTAAACCAAGCGCTAATTACAGCCCGGAGG
AGAAGGGCCGTCCCGCCCGCTCACCTGTGGGAGTAACGCGGTCAGTCAGAGCCGGGGCGGGCGGCGCGAG
GCGGCGGCGGAGCGGGGCACGGGGCGAAGGCAGCGCGCAGCGACTCCCGCCCGCCGCGCGCTTCGCTTTT
TATAGGGCCGCCGCCGCCGCCGCCTCGCCATAAAAGGAAACTTTCGGAGCGCGCCGCTCTGATTGGCTGC
CGCCGCACCTCTCCGCCTCGCCCCSCCCCSCCCCYCSCCCCSCCCCSCCCCSCCYGGCGCGCGCCCCCCC
CCCCCCCCCGCCCCCATCGCTGCACAAAATAATTAAAAAATAAATAAATACAAAATTGGGGGTGGGGAGG
GGGGGGAGATGGGGAGAGTGAAGCAGAACGTGGGGCTCACCTCGACCATGGTAATAGCGATGACTAATAC
GTAGATGTACTGCCAAGTAGGAAAGTCCCATAAGGTCATGTACTGGGCATAATGCCAGGCGGGCCATTTA
CCGTCATTGACGTCAATAGGGGGCGTACTTGGCATATGATACACTTGATGTACTGCCAAGTGGGCAGTTT
ACCGTAAATACTCCACCCATTGACGTCAATGGAAAGTCCCTATTGGCGTTACTATGGGAACATACGTCAT
TATTGACGTCAATGGGCGGGGGTCGTTGGGCGGTCAGCCAGGCGGGCCATTTACCGTAAGTTATGTAACG
CGGAACTCCATATATGGGCTATGAACTAATGACCCCGTAATTGATTACTATTAATAACTAGTCAATAATC
AATGTCGAGCATGCATCTAGAGGGCCCAAGTGATCTCCAAAAAATAAGTACTTTTTGACTGTAAATAAAA
TTGTAAGGAGTAAAAAGTACTTTTTTTTCTAAAAAAATGTAATTAAGTAAAAGTAAAAGTATTGATTTTT
AATTGTACTCAAGTAAAGTAAAAATCCCCAAAAATAATACTTAAGTACAGTAATCAAGTAAAATTACTCA
AGTACTTTACACCTCTGGTTCTTGACCCCCTACCTTCAGCAAGCCCAGCAGATCCGAGCTCCAGCTTTTG
TTCCCTTTAGTGAGGGTTAATTGCGCGCTTGGCGTAATCATGGTCATAGCTGTTTCCTGTGTGAAATTGT
TATCCGCTCACAATTCCACACAACATACGAGCCGGAAGCATAAAGTGTAAAGCCTGGGGTGCCTAATGAG
TGAGCTAACTCACATTAATTGCGTTGCGCTCACTGCCCGCTTTCCAGTCGGGAAACCTGTCGTGCCAGCT
GCATTAATGAATCGGCCAACGCGCGGGGAGAGGCGGTTTGCGTATTGGGCGCTCTTCCGCTTCCTCGCTC
ACTGACTCGCTGCGCTCGGTCGTTCGGCTGCGGCGAGCGGTATCAGCTCACTCAAAGGCGGTAATACGGT
TATCCACAGAATCAGGGGATAACGCAGGAAAGAACATGTGAGCAAAAGGCCAGCAAAAGGCCAGGAACCG
TAAAAAGGCCGCGTTGCTGGCGTTTTTCCATAGGCTCCGCCCCCCTGACGAGCATCACAAAAATCGACGC
TCAAGTCAGAGGTGGCGAAACCCGACAGGACTATAAAGATACCAGGCGTTTCCCCCTGGAAGCTCCCTCG
TGCGCTCTCCTGTTCCGACCCTGCCGCTTACCGGATACCTGTCCGCCTTTCTCCCTTCGGGAAGCGTGGC
GCTTTCTCATAGCTCACGCTGTAGGTATCTCAGTTCGGTGTAGGTCGTTCGCTCCAAGCTGGGCTGTGTG
CACGAACCCCCCGTTCAGCCCGACCGCTGCGCCTTATCCGGTAACTATCGTCTTGAGTCCAACCCGGTAA
GACACGACTTATCGCCACTGGCAGCAGCCACTGGTAACAGGATTAGCAGAGCGAGGTATGTAGGCGGTGC
TACAGAGTTCTTGAAGTGGTGGCCTAACTACGGCTACACTAGAAGAACAGTATTTGGTATCTGCGCTCTG
CTGAAGCCAGTTACCTTCGGAAAAAGAGTTGGTAGCTCTTGATCCGGCAAACAAACCACCGCTGGTAGCG
GTGGTTTTTTTGTTTGCAAGCAGCAGATTACGCGCAGAAAAAAAGGATCTCAAGAAGATCCTTTGATCTT
TTCTACGGGGTCTGACGCTCAGTGGAACGAAAACTCACGTTAAGGGATTTTGGTCATGAGATTATCAAAA
AGGATCTTCACCTAGATCCTTTTAAATTAAAAATGAAGTTTTAAATCAATCTAAAGTATATATGAGTAAA
CTTGGTCTGACAGTTACCAATGCTTAATCAGTGAGGCACCTATCTCAGCGATCTGTCTATTTCGTTCATC
CATAGTTGCCTGACTCCCCGTCGTGTAGATAACTACGATACGGGAGGGCTTACCATCTGGCCCCAGTGCT
GCAATGATACCGCGAGACCCACGCTCACCGGCTCCAGATTTATCAGCAATAAACCAGCCAGCCGGAAGGG
CCGAGCGCAGAAGTGGTCCTGCAACTTTATCCGCCTCCATCCAGTCTATTAATTGTTGCCGGGAAGCTAG
AGTAAGTAGTTCGCCAGTTAATAGTTTGCGCAACGTTGTTGCCATTGCTACAGGCATCGTGGTGTCACGC
TCGTCGTTTGGTATGGCTTCATTCAGCTCCGGTTCCCAACGATCAAGGCGAGTTACATGATCCCCCATGT
TGTGCAAAAAAGCGGTTAGCTCCTTCGGTCCTCCGATCGTTGTCAGAAGTAAGTTGGCCGCAGTGTTATC
ACTCATGGTTATGGCAGCACTGCATAATTCTCTTACTGTCATGCCATCCGTAAGATGCTTTTCTGTGACT
GGTGAGTACTCAACCAAGTCATTCTGAGAATAGTGTATGCGGCGACCGAGTTGCTCTTGCCCGGCGTCAA
TACGGGATAATACCGCGCCACATAGCAGAACTTTAAAAGTGCTCATCATTGGAAAACGTTCTTCGGGGCG
AAAACTCTCAAGGATCTTACCGCTGTTGAGATCCAGTTCGATGTAACCCACTCGTGCACCCAACTGATCT
TCAGCATCTTTTACTTTCACCAGCGTTTCTGGGTGAGCAAAAACAGGAAGGCAAAATGCCGCAAAAAAGG
GAATAAGGGCGACACGGAAATGTTGAATACTCATACTCTTCCTTTTTCAATATTATTGAAGCATTTATCA
GGGTTATTGTCTCATGAGCGGATACATATTTGAATGTATTTAGAAAAATAAACAAATAGGGGTTCCGCGC
ACATTTCCCCGAAAAGTG
